LOCUS       Exported 8323 bp ds-DNA circular SYN 13-MAY-2021
DEFINITION  3rd generation lentiviral gRNA plasmid targeting human HKDC1.
ACCESSION   .
VERSION     .
KEYWORDS    HKDC1 gRNA (BRDN0001145441)
SOURCE      synthetic DNA construct
  ORGANISM  synthetic DNA construct
REFERENCE   1 (bases 1 to 8323)
  AUTHORS   Doench JG, Fusi N, Sullender M, Hegde M, Vaimberg EW, Donovan KF,
            Smith I, Tothova Z, Wilen C, Orchard R, Virgin HW, Listgarten J,
            Root DE
  TITLE     Optimized sgRNA design to maximize activity and minimize off-target
            effects of CRISPR-Cas9.
  JOURNAL   Nat Biotechnol. 2016 Jan 18. doi: 10.1038/nbt.3437.
  PUBMED    26780180
REFERENCE   2 (bases 1 to 8323)
  AUTHORS   .
  TITLE     Direct Submission
  JOURNAL   Exported May 13, 2021 from SnapGene Server 1.1.58
            http://www.snapgene.com
FEATURES             Location/Qualifiers
     source          1..8323
                     /organism="synthetic DNA construct"
                     /mol_type="other DNA"
     promoter        87..1265
                     /label=EF-1-alpha promoter
                     /note="strong constitutive promoter for human elongation
                     factor EF-1-alpha"
     intron          318..1256
                     /label=EF-1-alpha intron A
                     /note="intron upstream of the start codon of human
                     EF-1-alpha"
     primer_bind     1213..1233
                     /label=EF1a-F
                     /note="Human elongation factor-1a promoter, forward primer"
     CDS             1278..1877
                     /codon_start=1
                     /gene="pac from Streptomyces alboniger"
                     /product="puromycin N-acetyltransferase"
                     /label=PuroR
                     /note="confers resistance to puromycin"
                     /translation="MTEYKPTVRLATRDDVPRAVRTLAAAFADYPATRHTVDPDRHIER
                     VTELQELFLTRVGLDIGKVWVADDGAAVAVWTTPESVEAGAVFAEIGPRMAELSGSRLA
                     AQQQMEGLLAPHRPKEPAWFLATVGVSPDHQGKGLGSAVVLPGVEAAERAGVPAFLETS
                     APRNLPFYERLGFTVTADVEVPEGPRTWCMTRKPGA"
     primer_bind     complement(1278..1297)
                     /label=Puro-R
                     /note="Puromycin resistance gene, reverse primer. Also
                     called puro-variant-R"
     primer_bind     1774..1794
                     /label=Puro-F
                     /note="Puromycin resistance gene, forward primer"
     misc_feature    1893..2481
                     /label=WPRE
                     /note="woodchuck hepatitis virus posttranscriptional
                     regulatory element"
     primer_bind     complement(1946..1966)
                     /label=WPRE-R
                     /note="WPRE, reverse primer"
     CDS             complement(2364..2375)
                     /codon_start=1
                     /product="Factor Xa recognition and cleavage site"
                     /label=Factor Xa site
                     /translation="IEGR"
     LTR             2553..2786
                     /label=3' LTR (Delta-U3)
                     /note="self-inactivating 3' long terminal repeat (LTR) from
                     HIV-1"
     polyA_signal    2864..2985
                     /label=SV40 poly(A) signal
                     /note="SV40 polyadenylation signal"
     primer_bind     complement(2901..2920)
                     /label=SV40pA-R
                     /note="SV40 polyA, reverse primer"
     primer_bind     2955..2974
                     /label=EBV-rev
                     /note="SV40 polyA terminator, reverse primer"
     rep_origin      3025..3160
                     /label=SV40 ori
                     /note="SV40 origin of replication"
     primer_bind     3087..3106
                     /label=SV40pro-F
                     /note="SV40 promoter/origin, forward primer"
     primer_bind     complement(3180..3199)
                     /label=T7
                     /note="T7 promoter, forward primer"
     promoter        complement(3181..3199)
                     /label=T7 promoter
                     /note="promoter for bacteriophage T7 RNA polymerase"
     primer_bind     complement(3209..3226)
                     /label=M13 Forward
                     /note="In lacZ gene. Also called M13-F20 or M13 (-21)
                     Forward"
     primer_bind     complement(3209..3225)
                     /label=M13 fwd
                     /note="common sequencing primer, one of multiple similar
                     variants"
     primer_bind     complement(3218..3240)
                     /label=M13/pUC Forward
                     /note="In lacZ gene"
     rep_origin      3367..3822
                     /direction=RIGHT
                     /label=f1 ori
                     /note="f1 bacteriophage origin of replication; arrow
                     indicates direction of (+) strand synthesis"
     primer_bind     complement(3454..3473)
                     /label=F1ori-R
                     /note="F1 origin, reverse primer"
     primer_bind     3664..3685
                     /label=F1ori-F
                     /note="F1 origin, forward primer"
     promoter        3848..3952
                     /gene="bla"
                     /label=AmpR promoter
     CDS             3953..4813
                     /codon_start=1
                     /gene="bla"
                     /product="beta-lactamase"
                     /label=AmpR
                     /note="confers resistance to ampicillin, carbenicillin, and
                     related antibiotics"
                     /translation="MSIQHFRVALIPFFAAFCLPVFAHPETLVKVKDAEDQLGARVGYI
                     ELDLNSGKILESFRPEERFPMMSTFKVLLCGAVLSRIDAGQEQLGRRIHYSQNDLVEYS
                     PVTEKHLTDGMTVRELCSAAITMSDNTAANLLLTTIGGPKELTAFLHNMGDHVTRLDRW
                     EPELNEAIPNDERDTTMPVAMATTLRKLLTGELLTLASRQQLIDWMEADKVAGPLLRSA
                     LPAGWFIADKSGAGERGSRGIIAALGPDGKPSRIVVIYTTGSQATMDERNRQIAEIGAS
                     LIKHW"
     primer_bind     complement(4171..4190)
                     /label=Amp-R
                     /note="Ampicillin resistance gene, reverse primer"
     rep_origin      4984..5572
                     /direction=RIGHT
                     /label=ori
                     /note="high-copy-number ColE1/pMB1/pBR322/pUC origin of
                     replication"
     primer_bind     5473..5492
                     /label=pBR322ori-F
                     /note="pBR322 origin, forward primer"
     primer_bind     5726..5743
                     /label=L4440
                     /note="L4440 vector, forward primer"
     protein_bind    5860..5881
                     /label=CAP binding site
                     /bound_moiety="E. coli catabolite activator protein"
                     /note="CAP binding activates transcription in the presence
                     of cAMP."
     promoter        5896..5926
                     /label=lac promoter
                     /note="promoter for the E. coli lac operon"
     protein_bind    5934..5950
                     /label=lac operator
                     /bound_moiety="lac repressor encoded by lacI"
                     /note="The lac repressor binds to the lac operator to
                     inhibit transcription in E. coli. This inhibition can be
                     relieved by adding lactose or
                     isopropyl-beta-D-thiogalactopyranoside (IPTG)."
     primer_bind     5939..5961
                     /label=M13/pUC Reverse
                     /note="In lacZ gene"
     primer_bind     5958..5974
                     /label=M13 rev
                     /note="common sequencing primer, one of multiple similar
                     variants"
     primer_bind     5958..5974
                     /label=M13 Reverse
                     /note="In lacZ gene. Also called M13-rev"
     primer_bind     5993..6013
                     /label=T3
                     /note="T3 promoter, forward primer"
     promoter        5995..6013
                     /label=T3 promoter
                     /note="promoter for bacteriophage T3 RNA polymerase"
     promoter        6041..6267
                     /label=RSV promoter
                     /note="Rous sarcoma virus enhancer/promoter"
     LTR             6268..6448
                     /label=5' LTR (truncated)
                     /note="truncated 5' long terminal repeat (LTR) from HIV-1"
     misc_feature    6495..6620
                     /label=HIV-1 Psi
                     /note="packaging signal of human immunodeficiency virus
                     type 1"
     misc_feature    7113..7346
                     /label=RRE
                     /note="The Rev response element (RRE) of HIV-1 allows for
                     Rev-dependent mRNA export from the nucleus to the
                     cytoplasm."
     CDS             7531..7575
                     /codon_start=1
                     /product="antigenic peptide corresponding to amino acids
                     655 to 669 of the HIV envelope protein gp41 (Lutje Hulsik
                     et al., 2013)"
                     /label=gp41 peptide
                     /note="recognized by the 2H10 single-chain llama nanobody"
                     /translation="KNEQELLELDKWASL"
     promoter        7753..7993
                     /label=U6 promoter
                     /note="RNA polymerase III promoter for human U6 snRNA"
     primer_bind     7753..7773
                     /label=hU6-F
                     /note="Human U6 promoter, forward primer"
     primer_bind     7924..7943
                     /label=LKO.1 5'
                     /note="Human U6 promoter, forward primer"
     misc_RNA        8023..8098
                     /label=gRNA scaffold
                     /note="guide RNA scaffold for the Streptococcus pyogenes
                     CRISPR/Cas9 system"
     misc_feature    8154..8271
                     /label=cPPT/CTS
                     /note="central polypurine tract and central termination
                     sequence of HIV-1"
ORIGIN
        1 cccgggtgca aagatggata aagttttaaa cagagaggaa tctttgcagc taatggacct
       61 tctaggtctt gaaaggagtg ggaattggct ccggtgcccg tcagtgggca gagcgcacat
      121 cgcccacagt ccccgagaag ttggggggag gggtcggcaa ttgatccggt gcctagagaa
      181 ggtggcgcgg ggtaaactgg gaaagtgatg tcgtgtactg gctccgcctt tttcccgagg
      241 gtgggggaga accgtatata agtgcagtag tcgccgtgaa cgttcttttt cgcaacgggt
      301 ttgccgccag aacacaggta agtgccgtgt gtggttcccg cgggcctggc ctctttacgg
      361 gttatggccc ttgcgtgcct tgaattactt ccacctggct gcagtacgtg attcttgatc
      421 ccgagcttcg ggttggaagt gggtgggaga gttcgaggcc ttgcgcttaa ggagcccctt
      481 cgcctcgtgc ttgagttgag gcctggcctg ggcgctgggg ccgccgcgtg cgaatctggt
      541 ggcaccttcg cgcctgtctc gctgctttcg ataagtctct agccatttaa aatttttgat
      601 gacctgctgc gacgcttttt ttctggcaag atagtcttgt aaatgcgggc caagatctgc
      661 acactggtat ttcggttttt ggggccgcgg gcggcgacgg ggcccgtgcg tcccagcgca
      721 catgttcggc gaggcggggc ctgcgagcgc ggccaccgag aatcggacgg gggtagtctc
      781 aagctggccg gcctgctctg gtgcctggcc tcgcgccgcc gtgtatcgcc ccgccctggg
      841 cggcaaggct ggcccggtcg gcaccagttg cgtgagcgga aagatggccg cttcccggcc
      901 ctgctgcagg gagctcaaaa tggaggacgc ggcgctcggg agagcgggcg ggtgagtcac
      961 ccacacaaag gaaaagggcc tttccgtcct cagccgtcgc ttcatgtgac tccacggagt
     1021 accgggcgcc gtccaggcac ctcgattagt tctcgagctt ttggagtacg tcgtctttag
     1081 gttgggggga ggggttttat gcgatggagt ttccccacac tgagtgggtg gagactgaag
     1141 ttaggccagc ttggcacttg atgtaattct ccttggaatt tgcccttttt gagtttggat
     1201 cttggttcat tctcaagcct cagacagtgg ttcaaagttt ttttcttcca tttcaggtgt
     1261 cgtgacgtac ggccaccatg accgagtaca agcccacggt gcgcctcgcc acccgcgacg
     1321 acgtccccag ggccgtacgc accctcgccg ccgcgttcgc cgactacccc gccacgcgcc
     1381 acaccgtcga tccggaccgc cacatcgagc gggtcaccga gctgcaagaa ctcttcctca
     1441 cgcgcgtcgg gctcgacatc ggcaaggtgt gggtcgcgga cgacggcgcc gccgtggcgg
     1501 tctggaccac gccggagagc gtcgaagcgg gggcggtgtt cgccgagatc ggcccgcgca
     1561 tggccgagtt gagcggttcc cggctggccg cgcagcaaca gatggaaggc ctcctggcgc
     1621 cgcaccggcc caaggagccc gcgtggttcc tggccaccgt cggagtctcg cccgaccacc
     1681 agggcaaggg tctgggcagc gccgtcgtgc tccccggagt ggaggcggcc gagcgcgccg
     1741 gggtgcccgc cttcctggag acctccgcgc cccgcaacct ccccttctac gagcggctcg
     1801 gcttcaccgt caccgccgac gtcgaggtgc ccgaaggacc gcgcacctgg tgcatgaccc
     1861 gcaagcccgg tgcctgaacg cgttaagtcg acaatcaacc tctggattac aaaatttgtg
     1921 aaagattgac tggtattctt aactatgttg ctccttttac gctatgtgga tacgctgctt
     1981 taatgccttt gtatcatgct attgcttccc gtatggcttt cattttctcc tccttgtata
     2041 aatcctggtt gctgtctctt tatgaggagt tgtggcccgt tgtcaggcaa cgtggcgtgg
     2101 tgtgcactgt gtttgctgac gcaaccccca ctggttgggg cattgccacc acctgtcagc
     2161 tcctttccgg gactttcgct ttccccctcc ctattgccac ggcggaactc atcgccgcct
     2221 gccttgcccg ctgctggaca ggggctcggc tgttgggcac tgacaattcc gtggtgttgt
     2281 cggggaaatc atcgtccttt ccttggctgc tcgcctgtgt tgccacctgg attctgcgcg
     2341 ggacgtcctt ctgctacgtc ccttcggccc tcaatccagc ggaccttcct tcccgcggcc
     2401 tgctgccggc tctgcggcct cttccgcgtc ttcgccttcg ccctcagacg agtcggatct
     2461 ccctttgggc cgcctccccg cgtcgacttt aagaccaatg acttacaagg cagctgtaga
     2521 tcttagccac tttttaaaag aaaagggggg actggaaggg ctaattcact cccaacgaag
     2581 acaagatctg ctttttgctt gtactgggtc tctctggtta gaccagatct gagcctggga
     2641 gctctctggc taactaggga acccactgct taagcctcaa taaagcttgc cttgagtgct
     2701 tcaagtagtg tgtgcccgtc tgttgtgtga ctctggtaac tagagatccc tcagaccctt
     2761 ttagtcagtg tggaaaatct ctagcagtac gtatagtagt tcatgtcatc ttattattca
     2821 gtatttataa cttgcaaaga aatgaatatc agagagtgag aggaacttgt ttattgcagc
     2881 ttataatggt tacaaataaa gcaatagcat cacaaatttc acaaataaag catttttttc
     2941 actgcattct agttgtggtt tgtccaaact catcaatgta tcttatcatg tctggctcta
     3001 gctatcccgc ccctaactcc gcccatcccg cccctaactc cgcccagttc cgcccattct
     3061 ccgccccatg gctgactaat tttttttatt tatgcagagg ccgaggccgc ctcggcctct
     3121 gagctattcc agaagtagtg aggaggcttt tttggaggcc tagggacgta cccaattcgc
     3181 cctatagtga gtcgtattac gcgcgctcac tggccgtcgt tttacaacgt cgtgactggg
     3241 aaaaccctgg cgttacccaa cttaatcgcc ttgcagcaca tccccctttc gccagctggc
     3301 gtaatagcga agaggcccgc accgatcgcc cttcccaaca gttgcgcagc ctgaatggcg
     3361 aatgggnnnn nnnnnnnnnn nnnnnnnnnn nnnnnnnnnn nnnnnnnnnn nnnnnnnnnn
     3421 nnnnnnnnnn nnnnnnnnnn nnnnnnnnnn nnnnnnnnnn nnnnnnnnnn nnnnnnnnnn
     3481 nnnnnnnnnn cnnnnnnnnn nnnnnnnnnn nnnnnnnnnn nnnnnnnnnn nnnnnnnnnn
     3541 nnnnnnnnnn nnnnnnnnnn nnnnnnnnnn nnnnnnnnnn nnannnnnnn nnnnnnnnnn
     3601 nnnnnnnnnn nnnnnnnnnn nnnnnnnnnn nncctttgac gttggagtcc acgttcttta
     3661 atagtggact cttgttccaa actggaacaa cactcaaccc tatctcggtc tattcttttg
     3721 atttataagg gattttgccg atttcggcct attggttaaa aaatgagctg atttaacaaa
     3781 aatttaacgc gaattttaac aaaatattaa cgcttacaat ttaggtggca cttttcgggg
     3841 aaatgtgcgc ggaaccccta tttgtttatt tttctaaata cattcaaata tgtatccgct
     3901 catgagacaa taaccctgat aaatgcttca ataatattga aaaaggaaga gtatgagtat
     3961 tcaacatttc cgtgtcgccc ttattccctt ttttgcggca ttttgccttc ctgtttttgc
     4021 tcacccagaa acgctggtga aagtaaaaga tgctgaagat cagttgggtg cacgagtggg
     4081 ttacatcgaa ctggatctca acagcggtaa gatccttgag agttttcgcc ccgaagaacg
     4141 ttttccaatg atgagcactt ttaaagttct gctatgtggc gcggtattat cccgtattga
     4201 cgccgggcaa gagcaactcg gtcgccgcat acactattct cagaatgact tggttgagta
     4261 ctcaccagtc acagaaaagc atcttacgga tggcatgaca gtaagagaat tatgcagtgc
     4321 tgccataacc atgagtgata acactgcggc caacttactt ctgacaacga tcggaggacc
     4381 gaaggagcta accgcttttt tgcacaacat gggggatcat gtaactcgcc ttgatcgttg
     4441 ggaaccggag ctgaatgaag ccataccaaa cgacgagcgt gacaccacga tgcctgtagc
     4501 aatggcaaca acgttgcgca aactattaac tggcgaacta cttactctag cttcccggca
     4561 acaattaata gactggatgg aggcggataa agttgcagga ccacttctgc gctcggccct
     4621 tccggctggc tggtttattg ctgataaatc tggagccggt gagcgtgggt ctcgcggtat
     4681 cattgcagca ctggggccag atggtaagcc ctcccgtatc gtagttatct acacgacggg
     4741 gagtcaggca actatggatg aacgaaatag acagatcgct gagataggtg cctcactgat
     4801 taagcattgg taactgtcag accaagttta ctcatatata ctttagattg atttaaaact
     4861 tcatttttaa tttaaaagga tctaggtgaa gatccttttt gataatctca tgaccaaaat
     4921 cccttaacgt gagttttcgt tccactgagc gtcagacccc gtagaaaaga tcaaaggatc
     4981 ttcttgagat cctttttttc tgcgcgtaat ctgctgcttg caaacaaaaa aaccaccgct
     5041 accagcggtg gtttgtttgc cggatcaaga gctaccaact ctttttccga aggtaactgg
     5101 cttcagcaga gcgcagatac caaatactgt tcttctagtg tagccgtagt taggccacca
     5161 cttcaagaac tctgtagcac cgcctacata cctcgctctg ctaatcctgt taccagtggc
     5221 tgctgccagt ggcgataagt cgtgtcttac cgggttggac tcaagacgat agttaccgga
     5281 taaggcgcag cggtcgggct gaacgggggg ttcgtgcaca cagcccagct tggagcgaac
     5341 gacctacacc gaactgagat acctacagcg tgagctatga gaaagcgcca cgcttcccga
     5401 agggagaaag gcggacaggt atccggtaag cggcagggtc ggaacaggag agcgcacgag
     5461 ggagcttcca gggggaaacg cctggtatct ttatagtcct gtcgggtttc gccacctctg
     5521 acttgagcgt cgatttttgt gatgctcgtc aggggggcgg agcctatgga aaaacgccag
     5581 caacgcggcc tttttacggt tcctggcctt ttgctggcct tttgctcaca tgttctttcc
     5641 tgcgttatcc cctgattctg tggataaccg tattaccgcc tttgagtgag ctgataccgc
     5701 tcgccgcagc cgaacgaccg agcgcagcga gtcagtgagc gaggaagcgg aagagcgccc
     5761 aatacgcaaa ccgcctctcc ccgcgcgttg gccgattcat taatgcagct ggcacgacag
     5821 gtttcccgac tggaaagcgg gcagtgagcg caacgcaatt aatgtgagtt agctcactca
     5881 ttaggcaccc caggctttac actttatgct tccggctcgt atgttgtgtg gaattgtgag
     5941 cggataacaa tttcacacag gaaacagcta tgaccatgat tacgccaagc gcgcaattaa
     6001 ccctcactaa agggaacaaa agctggagct gcaagcttaa tgtagtctta tgcaatactc
     6061 ttgtagtctt gcaacatggt aacgatgagt tagcaacatg ccttacaagg agagaaaaag
     6121 caccgtgcat gccgattggt ggaagtaagg tggtacgatc gtgccttatt aggaaggcaa
     6181 cagacgggtc tgacatggat tggacgaacc actgaattgc cgcattgcag agatattgta
     6241 tttaagtgcc tagctcgata cataaacggg tctctctggt tagaccagat ctgagcctgg
     6301 gagctctctg gctaactagg gaacccactg cttaagcctc aataaagctt gccttgagtg
     6361 cttcaagtag tgtgtgcccg tctgttgtgt gactctggta actagagatc cctcagaccc
     6421 ttttagtcag tgtggaaaat ctctagcagt ggcgcccgaa cagggacttg aaagcgaaag
     6481 ggaaaccaga ggagctctct cgacgcagga ctcggcttgc tgaagcgcgc acggcaagag
     6541 gcgaggggcg gcgactggtg agtacgccaa aaattttgac tagcggaggc tagaaggaga
     6601 gagatgggtg cgagagcgtc agtattaagc gggggagaat tagatcgcga tgggaaaaaa
     6661 ttcggttaag gccaggggga aagaaaaaat ataaattaaa acatatagta tgggcaagca
     6721 gggagctaga acgattcgca gttaatcctg gcctgttaga aacatcagaa ggctgtagac
     6781 aaatactggg acagctacaa ccatcccttc agacaggatc agaagaactt agatcattat
     6841 ataatacagt agcaaccctc tattgtgtgc atcaaaggat agagataaaa gacaccaagg
     6901 aagctttaga caagatagag gaagagcaaa acaaaagtaa gaccaccgca cagcaagcgg
     6961 ccgctgatct tcagacctgg aggaggagat atgagggaca attggagaag tgaattatat
     7021 aaatataaag tagtaaaaat tgaaccatta ggagtagcac ccaccaaggc aaagagaaga
     7081 gtggtgcaga gagaaaaaag agcagtggga ataggagctt tgttccttgg gttcttggga
     7141 gcagcaggaa gcactatggg cgcagcgtca atgacgctga cggtacaggc cagacaatta
     7201 ttgtctggta tagtgcagca gcagaacaat ttgctgaggg ctattgaggc gcaacagcat
     7261 ctgttgcaac tcacagtctg gggcatcaag cagctccagg caagaatcct ggctgtggaa
     7321 agatacctaa aggatcaaca gctcctgggg atttggggtt gctctggaaa actcatttgc
     7381 accactgctg tgccttggaa tgctagttgg agtaataaat ctctggaaca gatttggaat
     7441 cacacgacct ggatggagtg ggacagagaa attaacaatt acacaagctt aatacactcc
     7501 ttaattgaag aatcgcaaaa ccagcaagaa aagaatgaac aagaattatt ggaattagat
     7561 aaatgggcaa gtttgtggaa ttggtttaac ataacaaatt ggctgtggta tataaaatta
     7621 ttcataatga tagtaggagg cttggtaggt ttaagaatag tttttgctgt actttctata
     7681 gtgaatagag ttaggcaggg atattcacca ttatcgtttc agacccacct cccaaccccg
     7741 aggggaccca gagagggcct atttcccatg attccttcat atttgcatat acgatacaag
     7801 gctgttagag agataattag aattaatttg actgtaaaca caaagatatt agtacaaaat
     7861 acgtgacgta gaaagtaata atttcttggg tagtttgcag ttttaaaatt atgttttaaa
     7921 atggactatc atatgcttac cgtaacttga aagtatttcg atttcttggc tttatatatc
     7981 ttgtggaaag gacgaaacac cgggcacgag gagttcagga cagttttaga gctagaaata
     8041 gcaagttaaa ataaggctag tccgttatca acttgaaaaa gtggcaccga gtcggtgctt
     8101 ttttaagctt ggcgtaacta gatcttgaga caaatggcag tattcatcca caattttaaa
     8161 agaaaagggg ggattggggg gtacagtgca ggggaaagaa tagtagacat aatagcaaca
     8221 gacatacaaa ctaaagaatt acaaaaacaa attacaaaaa ttcaaaattt tcgggtttat
     8281 tacagggaca gcagagatcc actttggcgc cggctcgagg ggg
//
