[The description below was written by a language model from this plasmid's Addgene catalogue record and the feature table of its GenBank file.]
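Description:
HKDC1 gRNA (BRDN0001145441) is a third-generation lentiviral guide RNA plasmid built on the lentiGuide-Puro backbone, designed to direct Streptococcus pyogenes Cas9 to the human HKDC1 gene. The 8.3 kb circular construct is maintained in E. coli through a high-copy ColE1/pUC-type origin with ampicillin (beta-lactamase) selection. The backbone also carries an f1 origin, an SV40 origin and poly(A) signal, and lac, T7 and T3 promoter elements.

The lentiviral transfer cassette begins with an RSV promoter fused to a truncated HIV-1 5' LTR, which makes genomic RNA production in packaging cells independent of Tat. It is followed by the Psi packaging signal and the Rev response element for nuclear export of the unspliced transcript. A human U6 RNA polymerase III promoter drives the HKDC1-targeting spacer joined to the S. pyogenes gRNA scaffold. Downstream lie the cPPT/CTS element, which aids nuclear import of the proviral DNA, and an EF-1-alpha promoter with its intron A, which expresses puromycin N-acetyltransferase for selection of transduced mammalian cells. A WPRE enhances transcript expression, and the U3-deleted 3' LTR makes the integrated provirus self-inactivating.

The plasmid does not encode Cas9, so it must be paired with a separate Cas9 expression vector or used in cells that already express the nuclease. The guide was designed against the HKDC1 reference transcript and belongs to a human kinome gRNA collection, where it is used for CRISPR knockout of HKDC1 in human cells.
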