Addgene plasmid #76829: HKDC1 gRNA (BRDN0001145441)
Purpose: 3rd generation lentiviral gRNA plasmid targeting human HKDC1
Depositing lab: John Doench & David Root. Depositing organization: Broad Institute. Publication: Optimized sgRNA design to maximize activity and minimize off-target effects of CRISPR-Cas9. Doench JG, Fusi N, Sullender M, Hegde M, Vaimberg EW, Donovan KF, Smith I, Tothova Z, Wilen C, Orchard R, Virgin HW, Listgarten J, Root DE. Nat Biotechnol. 2016 Jan 18. doi: 10.1038/nbt.3437. PubMed 26780180.
Backbone
  Vector backbone: lentiGuide-Puro
  Backbone manufacturer: Zhang Lab (Addgene plasmid # 52963)
  Vector type: Mammalian Expression, Lentiviral, CRISPR
  Selectable markers: Puromycin
Growth in bacteria
  Bacterial resistance: Ampicillin, 100 μg/mL
  Growth temperature: 37°C
  Growth strain: DH5alpha
  Copy number: High Copy
Gene/Insert
  Gene/Insert name: HKDC1 (alt names: HKDC1; NM_025130.3)
  gRNA/shRNA sequence: GGCACGAGGAGTTCAGGACA
  Species: H. sapiens (human)
  Entrez Gene: HKDC1 (a.k.a. FLJ22761, FLJ37767, MGC125688)
  Promoter: hU6
  Cloning method: Unknown
  Sequencing primers: 5′ U6-F; 3′ pS2-R
Terms and licenses: Academic/Nonprofit Terms; Industry Terms: Not Available to Industry
Depositor comments: The gRNA was designed to target the following Genbank reference sequence(s): NM_025130.3. Note that this plasmid does NOT contain Cas9. It should be used in conjunction with lentiCas9-Blast (Addgene #52962) or otherwise with cell lines already expressing Cas9. Browse the full kinome gRNA library at http://www.addgene.org/pooled-library/broadgpp-human-kinome/ or visit http://www.broadinstitute.org/rnai/public/ for detailed protocols and information.
How to cite: HKDC1 gRNA (BRDN0001145441) was a gift from John Doench & David Root (Addgene plasmid # 76829 ; http://n2t.net/addgene:76829 ; RRID:Addgene_76829)
