>Addgene plasmid #76829 | HKDC1 gRNA (BRDN0001145441) | depositor partial sequence | sequence record 144289 | Target Sequence
GGCACGAGGAGTTCAGGACA
