>Addgene plasmid #76829 | HKDC1 gRNA (BRDN0001145441) | addgene partial sequence | sequence record 186587 | hU6-F
GTAGAAAGTAATAATTTCTTGGGTAGTTTGCAGTTTTAAAATTATGTTTTAAAATGGACTATCATATGCT
TACCGTAACTTGAAAGTATTTCGATTTCTTGGCTTTATATATCTTGTGGAAAGGACGAAACACCGGGCAC
GAGGAGTTCAGGACAGTTTTAGAGCTAGAAATAGCAAGTTAAAATAAGGCTAGTCCGTTATCAACTTGAA
AAAGTGGCACCGAGTCGGTGCTTTTTTAAGCTTGGCGTAACTAGATCTTGAGACAAATGGCAGTATTCAT
CCACAATTTTAAAAGAAAAGGGGGGATTGGGGGGTACAGTGCAGGGGAAAGAATAGTAGACATAATAGCA
ACAGACATACAAACTAAAGAATTACAAAAACAAATTACAAAAATTCAAAATTTTCGGGTTTATTACAGGG
ACAGCAGAGATCCACTTTGGCGCCGGCTCGAGGGGGCCCGGGTGCAAAGATGGATAAAGTTTTAAACAGA
GAGGAATCTTTGCAGCTAATGGACCTTCTAGGTCTTGAAAGGAGTGGGAATTGGCTCCGGTGCCCGTCAG
TGGGCAGAGC
